Addgene plasmid #130062: pRDAX-499 C-Tag GFP[1] L10 Piezo1 mCherry
Purpose: PPI (BiFC/TriFC) assay vector
Depositing lab: Gary Lewin. Depositing organization: Max-Delbrueck-Centrum fuer Molekulare Medizin (MDC).
Backbone
  Vector backbone: custom built
  Vector type: Mammalian Expression
Growth in bacteria
  Bacterial resistance: Ampicillin, 100 μg/mL
  Growth temperature: 37°C
  Growth strain: DH5alpha
  Copy number: High Copy
Gene/Insert
  Gene/Insert name: Piezo1
  Species: M. musculus (mouse)
  Entrez Gene: Piezo1 (a.k.a. 9630020g22, Fam38a, mKIAA0233)
  Cloning method: Restriction Enzyme; 5′ cloning site unknown (unknown if destroyed); 3′ cloning site unknown (unknown if destroyed)
Terms and licenses: Academic/Nonprofit Terms; Industry Terms: Not Available to Industry
How to cite: pRDAX-499 C-Tag GFP[1] L10 Piezo1 mCherry was a gift from Gary Lewin (Addgene plasmid # 130062 ; http://n2t.net/addgene:130062 ; RRID:Addgene_130062)
