[The description below was written by a language model from this plasmid's Addgene catalogue record and pLannotate feature annotations shown in this document.]
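Description:
pRDAX-499 C-Tag GFP[1] L10 Piezo1 mCherry is a custom-built mammalian expression plasmid of about 13.6 kb designed for protein–protein interaction assays based on bimolecular or trimolecular fluorescence complementation (BiFC/TriFC). It is propagated in E. coli as a high-copy plasmid through a ColE1/pUC-type origin and is selected with ampicillin via the β-lactamase gene and its native promoter. No mammalian selection marker is annotated, so the vector appears suited to transient transfection.

The expression cassette is driven by the human CMV immediate early enhancer and promoter, followed by a chimeric β-globin/immunoglobulin intron that promotes efficient processing of the transcript. This precedes the full-length mouse Piezo1 coding sequence, which encodes the pore-forming subunit of a mechanosensitive non-selective cation channel. A short fragment of superfolder GFP lies shortly downstream of Piezo1. This matches the "C-Tag GFP[1]" in the name, and "L10" probably denotes the intervening linker, although the record does not define it. The small fragment is not fluorescent by itself. Green signal is expected only when complementary GFP pieces, supplied from partner constructs, are brought close by an interaction with Piezo1.

Downstream, an EMCV IRES directs independent translation of mCherry from the same transcript, giving a red marker of transfected cells and a reference for expression level against which complementation signal can be compared. The transcript ends with a second copy of the chimeric intron, a WPRE to enhance RNA stability and expression, and the bGH polyadenylation signal. A T3 promoter, a β-globin fragment and a rabbit β-globin poly(A) signal follow and are probably backbone remnants. The cloning sites used are not recorded.
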