Features (pLannotate 1.2.2; 16 found; start..end, strand, type, name):
    155..532     +  enhancer       CMV enhancer: human cytomegalovirus immediate early enhancer
    534..733     +  promoter       CMV promoter: human cytomegalovirus (CMV) immediate early promoter
    872..1004    +  intron         chimeric intron: chimera between introns from human β-globin and immunoglobulin heavy chain genes
   1025..8665    +  CDS            Piezo1: PIEZ1_MOUSE - Also known as Fam38a. Experimental evidence at protein level: Swiss-Prot protein existence level 1. Pore-forming subunit of a mechanosensitive non-specific cation channel. Generates currents characterized by a linear current- voltage relationship that are sensitive to ruthenium red and gadolinium. Plays a key role in epithelial cell adhesion by maintaining integrin activation through R-Ras recruitment to the ER, most probably in its activated state, and subsequent stimulation of calpain signaling. In the kidney, may contribute to the detection of intraluminal pressure changes and
   8699..8752    +  CDS            Superfolder GFP (fragment): Superfolder GFP is a basic (constitutively fluorescent) green fluorescent protein published in 2005, derived from Aequorea victoria. It is reported to be a very rapidly-maturing weak dimer.
   8769..9355    +  misc_feature   IRES2: internal ribosome entry site (IRES) of the encephalomyocarditis virus (EMCV)
   9356..10063   +  CDS            mCherry: mCherry is a basic (constitutively fluorescent) red fluorescent protein published in 2004, derived from Discosoma sp.. It is reported to be a very rapidly-maturing monomer with low acid sensitivity.
  10112..10244   +  intron         chimeric intron: chimera between introns from human β-globin and immunoglobulin heavy chain genes
  10253..10841   +  misc_feature   WPRE: woodchuck hepatitis virus posttranscriptional regulatory element
  10874..10985   +  polyA_signal   bGH poly(A) signal: bovine growth hormone polyadenylation signal
  11081..11099   -  promoter       T3 promoter: promoter for bacteriophage T3 RNA polymerase
  11158..11232   +  CDS            HBB (fragment): HBB_PONPY - Experimental evidence at transcript level: Swiss-Prot protein existence level 2. Involved in oxygen transport from the lung to the various peripheral tissues. From Pongo pygmaeus (Bornean orangutan).
  11303..11358   +  polyA_signal   β-globin poly(A) signal: rabbit β-globin polyadenylation signal (Gil and Proudfoot, 1987)
  11737..12325   -  rep_origin     ori: high-copy-number ColE1/pMB1/pBR322/pUC origin of replication
  12496..13356   -  CDS            AmpR: β-lactamase; bla; confers resistance to ampicillin, carbenicillin, and related antibiotics
  13357..13461   -  promoter       AmpR promoter: bla
>Addgene plasmid #130062 | pRDAX-499 C-Tag GFP[1] L10 Piezo1 mCherry | addgene full sequence | sequence record 400012 | Addgene NGS Result
GCCTGCCTCCAGGCCTCAATATTGGCCATTAGCCATATTATTCATTGGTTATATAGCATAAATCAATATT
GGCTATTGGCCATTGCATACGTTGTATCTATATCATAATATGTACATTTATATTGGCTCATGTCCAATAT
GACCGCCATGTTGGCATTGATTATTGACTAGTTATTAATAGTAATCAATTACGGGGTCATTAGTTCATAG
CCCATATATGGAGTTCCGCGTTACATAACTTACGGTAAATGGCCCGCCTGGCTGACCGCCCAACGACCCC
CGCCCATTGACGTCAATAATGACGTATGTTCCCATAGTAACGCCAATAGGGACTTTCCATTGACGTCAAT
GGGTGGAGTATTTACGGTAAACTGCCCACTTGGCAGTACATCAAGTGTATCATATGCCAAGTCCGCCCCC
TATTGACGTCAATGACGGTAAATGGCCCGCCTGGCATTATGCCCAGTACATGACCTTACGGGACTTTCCT
ACTTGGCAGTACATCTACGTATTAGTCATCGCTATTACCATGGTGATGCGGTTTTGGCAGTACACCAATG
GGCGTGGATAGCGGTTTGACTCACGGGGATTTCCAAGTCTCCACCCCATTGACGTCAATGGGAGTTTGTT
TTGGCACCAAAATCAACGGGACTTTCCAAAATGTCGTAATAACCCCGCCCCGTTGACGCAAATGGGCGGT
AGGCGTGTACGGTGGGAGGTCTATATAAGCAGAGCTCGTTTAGTGAACCGTCAGATCACTAGAAGCTTTA
TTGCGGTAGTTTATCACAGTTAAATTGCTAACGCAGTCAGTGCTTCTGACACAACAGTCTCGAACTTAAG
CTGCAGAAGTTGGTCGTGAGGCACTGGGCAGGTAAGTATCAAGGTTACAAGACAGGTTTAAGGAGACCAA
TAGAAACTGGGCTTGTCGAGACAGAGAAGACTCTTGCGTTTCTGATAGGCACCTATTGGTCTTACTGACA
TCCACTTTGCCTTTCTCTCCACAGGTGTCCACTCCCAGGCCACCATGGAGCCGCACGTGCTGGGCGCCGG
GCTCTACTGGCTGTTGCTGCCCTGCACGCTCCTGGCGGCCTCCCTGTTACGCTTCAATGCTCTCTCGCTG
GTCTATTTGCTGTTTCTACTGCTGCTGCCCTGGCTTCCAGGCCCCTCAAGACACAGCATACCAGGTCACA
CAGGTCGCCTGCTCCGTGCACTACTCTGCCTCAGCCTCCTCTTCCTGGTGGCCCACCTTGCCTTTCAGAT
ATGCCTACACACCGTGCCTCACCTGGACCAGTTTCTGGGACAAAACGGTAGCCTTTGGGTGAAGGTGTCT
CAACACATAGGGGTTACGAGGCTGGACCTGAAGGACATCTTTAACACCACCAGGCTGGTAGCACCTGACC
TGGGAGTGCTGCTGGCGTCCTCCCTTTGCCTTGGCCTCTGTGGACGCCTCACGAGGAAAGCCGGGCAGAG
TCGGCGCACCCAGGAGCTGCAGGATGATGACGATGACGATGATGACGACGATGAAGACATAGATGCTGCC
CCAGCCGTGGGGCTGAAGGGAGCCCCTGCCCTGGCAACCAAACGCAGGCTGTGGCTGGCCTCCCGCTTCC
GGGTCACGGCCCACTGGCTGCTGATGACCTCTGGACGGACGCTGGTCATTGTGTTGCTGGCCCTGGCAGG
CATAGCCCACCCTTCGGCCTTCTCCAGCATCTACCTGGTGGTGTTCCTGGCCATCTGCACCTGGTGGTCC
TGTCACTTTCCTCTCAGCCCCCTGGGCTTTAACACCCTCTGTGTCATGGTGAGCTGTTTTGGTGCCGGCC
ATCTCATTTGCCTATACTGCTATCAGACACCATTTATCCAGGACATGTTACCCCCTGGGAACATCTGGGC
CAGGCTATTTGGTCTCAAGAACTTCGTAGACCTCCCTAACTACTCCAGCCCCAACGCCCTGGTACTCAAC
ACTAAGCACGCCTGGCCCATCTATGTGAGTCCCGGAATCCTGCTGCTGCTATATTACACAGCCACCTCTC
TCCTGAAGCTCCACAAGAGCTGTCCCTCAGAGCTGAGGAAGGAGACACCCAGGGAGGATGAGGAGCATGA
GCTGGAACTGGACCACCTGGAGCCAGAGCCCCAGGCTAGGGACGCCACCCAGGGTGAGATGCCCATGACC
ACGGAACCTGACCTTGACAACTGCACCGTGCATGTACTAACCAGCCAGAGCCCTGTCCGCCAGCGTCCAG
TTCGCCCCAGGCTGGCTGAGCTGAAAGAGATGTCACCGCTACATGGCCTGGGCCACCTCATCATGGACCA
GAGCTATGTGTGTGCCCTGATTGCCATGATGGTGTGGAGCATCATGTACCACAGTTGGCTGACCTTCGTC
CTGCTGCTCTGGGCCTGCCTCATCTGGACGGTGCGTAGCCGTCACCAGCTGGCTATGCTCTGCTCGCCCT
GCATCCTGCTGTATGGGCTGACGCTCTGCTGCCTGAGGTATGTGTGGGCCATGGAACTTCCTGAGCTGCC
CACCACCCTGGGCCCTGTCAGCCTGCACCAGTTGGGACTGGAACACACACGCTACCCTTGCCTGGACCTC
GGTGCCATGCTCCTCTATCTGCTCACATTCTGGCTCCTTCTGCGTCAGTTCGTGAAGGAGAAGCTGCTGA
AGAAGCAAAAGGTGCCTGCGGCGCTGCTGGAGGTCACGGTGGCCGACACTGAGCCCACACAGACCCAGAC
GCTGCTGCGGAGCCTGGGGGAGCTGGTCACCGGCATCTACGTCAAATACTGGATCTATGTGTGCGCCGGC
ATGTTCATTGTGGTCAGCTTCGCCGGCCGCCTGGTGGTCTACAAAATCGTCTACATGTTCCTCTTCCTGC
TGTGCCTCACCTTGTTCCAGGTCTACTACACCCTGTGGAGGAAGCTGCTACGTGTCTTCTGGTGGCTCGT
GGTGGCCTATACAATGCTCGTGCTCATCGCTGTGTACACCTTCCAGTTCCAGGACTTCCCCACCTATTGG
CGCAACCTCACGGGCTTCACAGACGAGCAGTTGGGCGACCTGGGCCTGGAGCAGTTCAGTGTGTCGGAGC
TCTTTTCCAGTATCCTCATCCCTGGCTTCTTCCTGCTGGCCTGCATCCTGCAGCTGCACTACTTCCACAG
ACCGTTCATGCAGCTCACTGACCTGGAGCACGTGCCGCCACCAGGCACCCGCCACCCTCGATGGGCTCAC
AGGCAGGATGCAGTGAGCGAGGCCCCTCTGCTTGAGCATCAGGAGGAAGAGGAAGTCTTCAGGGAAGATG
GGCAGAGCATGGATGGGCCCCACCAGGCCACACAGGTCCCTGAGGGTACGGCCAGCAAGTGGGGCCTGGT
GGCTGACCGGCTGCTGGACCTAGCGGCCAGCTTCTCGGCTGTCCTCACCCGAATCCAGGTGTTCGTTCGG
CGCTTGCTAGAACTTCACGTCTTCAAGCTGGTGGCCCTCTACACTGTCTGGGTGGCCCTGAAAGAAGTGT
CTGTGATGAACCTGCTGCTGGTGGTGCTATGGGCCTTCGCCTTGCCCTATCCGCGCTTCCGGCCCATGGC
TTCCTGCCTGTCCACCGTGTGGACCTGTATCATCATTGTATGCAAGATGCTCTATCAGCTCAAGATTGTC
AACCCGCATGAGTACTCCAGCAACTGCACTGAGCCCTTCCCCAACAATACCAACTTGCAGCCTTTGGAGA
TCAACCAGTCTTTGCTGTACCGTGGCCCTGTTGACCCTGCCAACTGGTTTGGGGTGCGGAAGGGTTACCC
CAACTTGGGCTATATCCAGAACCACCTGCAGATCCTTCTGTTGCTGGTGTTTGAGGCCGTGGTGTACCGG
CGCCAAGAGCACTACCGCCGGCAGCACCAGCAGGCCCCTCTGCCCGCCCAGGCTGTGTGCGCAGATGGCA
CCCGCCAGAGGTTGGACCAGGACCTACTTAGCTGCCTCAAGTATTTCATCAACTTCTTCTTCTACAAATT
CGGGCTGGAGATCTGCTTCTTGATGGCCGTGAATGTGATTGGGCAGCGTATGAACTTCATGGTGATCTTA
CACGGTTGCTGGTTGGTGGCCATCCTTACACGCCGGCGCCGTGAGGCCATCGCCCGCCTCTGGCCTAACT
ACTGTCTGTTCCTCACGCTGTTCCTGCTGTACCAGTACCTGCTGTGTTTGGGCATGCCCCCTGCACTGTG
CATTGACTATCCATGGCGCTGGAGCAAGGCCATCCCCATGAATTCCGCCCTCATCAAGTGGCTGTACCTA
CCTGACTTCTTCAGAGCCCCCAACTCCACCAACCTTATCAGTGACTTCCTCCTGCTGCTTTGCGCCTCCC
AGCAGTGGCAGGTCTTCTCAGCGGAGCGAACGGAGGAGTGGCAACGCATGGCGGGCATCAACACTGACCA
CCTGGAGCCCCTGCGTGGGGAGCCCAACCCTATACCCAACTTCATCCACTGCAGGTCCTATCTGGATATG
CTGAAGGTGGCCGTCTTCCGCTACCTGTTCTGGCTGGTGCTCGTTGTGGTGTTTGTTGCGGGGGCCACCC
GCATAAGCATCTTCGGGCTGGGGTACCTGCTAGCCTGCTTCTACCTGCTGCTGTTTGGCACTACCCTGCT
GCAGAAGGACACGCGAGCCCAGCTCGTGCTGTGGGACTGCCTCATCCTCTATAATGTCACTGTCATCATC
TCTAAGAATATGCTGTCGCTCCTGTCCTGTGTCTTCGTGGAGCAAATGCAGAGCAACTTCTGCTGGGTCA
TCCAGCTCTTCAGCCTCGTGTGCACAGTCAAAGGCTACTATGATCCCAAAGAGATGATGACCAGGGACCG
GGACTGCCTGCTGCCTGTGGAGGAGGCCGGGATCATCTGGGACAGTATCTGCTTCTTCTTCCTGCTCTTG
CAACGGCGCATCTTTCTCAGCCACTACTTCCTGCATGTCAGCGCTGACCTGAAAGCCACAGCCCTGCAGG
CATCCAGGGGCTTTGCCCTCTACAATGCAGCCAACCTGAAGAGCATCAACTTCCATCGCCAGATTGAGGA
GAAGTCCCTGGCCCAGCTGAAAAGACAGATGAAGCGCATCCGTGCCAAACAGGAGAAGTACAGGCAGAGC
CAGGCAAGTCGTGGCCAACTCCAGTCCAAAGACCCTCAGGATCCCAGCCAGGAGCCAGGGCCTGACAGCC
CAGGGGGCTCCTCCCCGCCACGGAGACAGTGGTGGCGCCCCTGGCTGGACCACGCCACAGTCATCCACTC
TGGCGACTACTTCCTGTTTGAGTCAGATAGCGAGGAGGAAGAGGAGGCCCTACCTGAGGACCCCAGGCCT
GCAGCTCAGAGTGCCTTCCAGATGGCATACCAGGCATGGGTAACCAATGCCCAGACAGTGCTGAGGCAGC
GTCGGGAGCGGGCACGGCAGGAGCGGGCAGAGCAGCTGGCTTCTGGAGGTGACTTGAACCCAGATGTGGA
ACCAGTAGATGTCCCAGAAGATGAGATGGCAGGCCGTAGCCACATGATGCAGCGTGTGCTAAGCACCATG
CAGTTCCTGTGGGTGCTGGGCCAGGCCACGGTAGACGGGCTGACGCGCTGGCTGCGTGCATTCACGAAGC
ACCACCGCACCATGAGCGATGTGCTGTGCGCAGAGCGCTACCTGCTCACCCAGGAGCTTCTTCGGGTTGG
AGAGGTACGCCGAGGTGTGCTGGACCAGCTTTATGTGGGTGAAGATGAGGCCACATTGTCAGGTCCCGTG
GAGACCCGGGATGGACCCAGCACAGCCTCAAGTGGGCTGGGAGCCGAAGAGCCTTTGAGTAGCATGACAG
ACGACACCAGCAGCCCCCTGAGCACAGGCTATAACACCCGCAGTGGCAGTGAGGAGATTGTCACCGACGC
TGGGGACCTCCAGGCTGGGACCTCCCTGCACGGCTCCCAAGAGCTTTTAGCCAATGCTCGTACCCGGATG
CGCACGGCCAGCGAGCTGCTACTGGATAGGCGCCTGCATATCCCTGAGCTGGAGGAGGCCGAGCGGTTTG
AGGCACAGCAGGGCCGGACTCTGCGGCTGCTCAGGGCTGGGTACCAGTGCGTGGCGGCACACTCGGAGCT
GCTCTGTTACTTCATCATCATCCTTAACCACATGGTGACAGCCTCGGCTGCCTCCCTGGTGCTGCCCGTG
CTTGTGTTCCTGTGGGCCATGCTGACCATCCCGAGGCCTAGCAAGCGCTTTTGGATGACAGCTATCGTCT
TCACTGAGGTCATGGTGGTCACCAAATACCTGTTCCAGTTCGGCTTCTTCCCCTGGAACAGCTACGTTGT
GCTGCGGCGCTATGAGAACAAGCCCTACTTCCCTCCGCGAATCCTGGGCCTTGAGAAAACGGACAGCTAC
ATCAAGTATGACCTGGTGCAGCTCATGGCCCTCTTCTTCCACCGCTCGCAGCTACTGTGTTATGGCCTCT
GGGACCATGAGGAGGATCGCTATCCCAAGGACCATTGCAGGAGTAGTGTGAAGGACCGGGAGGCCAAGGA
AGAGCCAGAAGCTAAGCTGGAATCGCAGTCTGAGACAGGCACTGGGCATCCCAAGGAGCCAGTGTTGGCC
GGTACTCCCAGGGACCACATCCAAGGGAAAGGAAGTATTAGATCCAAGGATGTTATCCAAGATCCCCCAG
AGGACCTTAAGCCCCGGCACACGAGGCACATCAGCATACGCTTCAGGAGGCGCAAGGAGACTCCAGGACC
CAAAGGAACAGCAGTCATGGAGACTGAGCACGAGGAGGGAGAAGGAAAAGAAACTACAGAGAGAAAGAGG
CCGCGTCACACTCAAGAAAAATCGAAGTTTCGGGAGAGAATGAAGGCAGCTGGGCGCCGGCTGCAGAGCT
TCTGTGTGTCACTGGCCCAGAGCTTCTACCAACCCTTGCAGCGTTTCTTCCATGACATTCTGCACACAAA
GTACCGGGCGGCCACCGACGTCTACGCCCTCATGTTCCTGGCCGATATTGTCGACATCATCATCATCATC
TTTGGTTTTTGGGCTTTTGGGAAGCACTCTGCAGCCACAGACATTGCATCCTCGCTGTCAGATGACCAGG
TGCCACAGGCCTTCCTGTTCATGCTGCTGGTCCAGTTTGGCACCATGGTCATCGACCGTGCCCTCTACCT
GCGCAAGACTGTCCTGGGAAAGCTGGCCTTTCAGGTGGTCCTGGTGGTGGCGATTCACATCTGGATGTTC
TTTATCTTACCGGCTGTCACTGAGAGGATGTTCAGCCAGAATGCGGTGGCACAGCTGTGGTACTTCGTCA
AGTGCATTTACTTTGCCCTGTCCGCCTACCAGATCCGCTGTGGCTACCCCACCCGTATCTTGGGCAACTT
CCTCACCAAGAAATACAACCATCTAAACCTCTTCCTTTTCCAGGGGTTCCGTCTAGTGCCGTTCCTGGTG
GAGCTGCGGGCCGTCATGGACTGGGTGTGGACCGACACCACGCTGTCCCTGTCCAACTGGATGTGTGTGG
AAGACATCTATGCCAACATCTTTATCATCAAGTGCAGCCGAGAGACAGAGAAGAAATACCCCCAGCCCAA
GGGGCAGAAGAAGAAGAAAATTGTCAAGTATGGTATGGGAGGCCTCATTATCCTCTTCCTCATCGCCATC
ATCTGGTTCCCTCTGCTCTTCATGTCACTGATCCGCTCTGTGGTCGGGGTCGTCAACCAGCCCATTGATG
TCACCGTCACCCTCAAGCTAGGCGGCTATGAGCCACTGTTCACCATGAGCGCCCAGCAGCCATCCATTGT
GCCATTCACACCCCAGGCCTACGAGGAGCTGTCCCAGCAGTTTGACCCCTATCCACTAGCCATGCAGTTC
ATTAGCCAGTACAGTCCTGAGGACATCGTCACTGCACAGATCGAGGGCAGCTCGGGGGCGCTGTGGCGCA
TCAGCCCACCCAGCCGAGCCCAGATGAAGCAGGAGCTGTACAACGGCACAGCCGACATTACACTGCGCTT
TACCTGGAATTTCCAAAGGGACCTGGCCAAGGGTGGCACTGTGGAGTATACTAATGAGAAGCACACCTTG
GAGCTGGCCCCCAACAGTACGGCACGAAGGCAGCTGGCCCAACTGCTCGAGGGCAGACCTGACCAGTCAG
TGGTCATTCCCCATCTCTTCCCCAAGTACATTCGTGCTCCCAATGGGCCTGAAGCCAACCCTGTGAAGCA
GCTGCAGCCAGATGAGGAAGAGGACTACCTTGGTGTGCGCATCCAGCTGCGGAGGGAGCAAGTGGGCACA
GGGGCCTCTGGGGAGCAAGCGGGCACCAAGGCCTCCGACTTCCTCGAGTGGTGGGTCATCGAGCTGCAGG
ACTGCAAGGCTGACTGCAACCTGCTGCCCATGGTCATCTTCAGTGACAAGGTCAGCCCACCTAGCCTGGG
CTTCCTGGCCGGCTACGGGATTGTGGGGCTGTATGTCTCCATCGTGCTGGTGGTTGGCAAGTTTGTGCGG
GGCTTCTTCAGCGAGATCTCTCACTCCATCATGTTCGAGGAACTGCCGTGTGTGGACCGCATCCTCAAGC
TGTGCCAGGACATCTTCTTGGTGCGCGAGACCCGGGAGCTGGAGCTGGAGGAGGAGCTATACGCCAAGCT
CATCTTCCTGTACCGATCTCCAGAGACCATGATTAAGTGGACACGTGAGAGGGAGGGGAGCTCTGCCAGC
GGTGGCAGCACCTCCGATCTGCCTGATGACCACTACCTGAGCACACAGACCATCCTCTCCAAGGACCTTA
ACTAAGAATTCAGATCCGCCCCTCTCCCTCCCCCCCCCCTAACGTTACTGGCCGAAGCCGCTTGGAATAA
GGCCGGTGTGCGTTTGTCTATATGTTATTTTCCACCATATTGCCGTCTTTTGGCAATGTGAGGGCCCGGA
AACCTGGCCCTGTCTTCTTGACGAGCATTCCTAGGGGTCTTTCCCCTCTCGCCAAAGGAATGCAAGGTCT
GTTGAATGTCGTGAAGGAAGCAGTTCCTCTGGTAGCTTCTTGAAGACAAACAACGTCTGTAGCGACCCTT
TGCAGGCAGCGGAACCCCCCACCTGGCGACAGGTGCCTCTGCGGCCAAAAGCCACGTGTATAAGATACAC
CTGCAAAGGCGGCACAACCCCAGTGCCACGTTGTGAGTTGGATAGTTGTGGAAAGAGTCAAATGGCTCTC
CTCAAGCGTATTCAACAAGGGGCTGAAGGATGCCCAGAAGGTACCCCATTGTATGGGATCTGATCTGGGG
CCTCGGTACACATGCTTTACATGTGTTTAGTCGAGGTTAAAAAAACGTCTAGGCCCCCCGAACCACGGGG
ACGTGGTTTTCCTTTGAAAAACACGATGATAATATGGCCACAACCATGGTGAGCAAGGGCGAGGAGGATA
ACATGGCCATCATCAAGGAGTTCATGCGCTTCAAGGTGCACATGGAGGGCTCCGTGAACGGCCACGAGTT
CGAGATCGAGGGCGAGGGCGAGGGCCGCCCCTACGAGGGCACCCAGACCGCCAAGCTGAAGGTGACCAAG
GGTGGCCCCCTGCCCTTCGCCTGGGACATCCTGTCCCCTCAGTTCATGTACGGCTCCAAGGCCTACGTGA
AGCACCCCGCCGACATCCCCGACTACTTGAAGCTGTCCTTCCCCGAGGGCTTCAAGTGGGAGCGCGTGAT
GAACTTCGAGGACGGCGGCGTGGTGACCGTGACCCAGGACTCCTCCCTGCAGGACGGCGAGTTCATCTAC
AAGGTGAAGCTGCGCGGCACCAACTTCCCCTCCGACGGCCCCGTAATGCAGAAGAAGACCATGGGCTGGG
AGGCCTCCTCCGAGCGGATGTACCCCGAGGACGGCGCCCTGAAGGGCGAGATCAAGCAGAGGCTGAAGCT
GAAGGACGGCGGCCACTACGACGCTGAGGTCAAGACCACCTACAAGGCCAAGAAGCCCGTGCAGCTGCCC
GGCGCCTACAACGTCAACATCAAGTTGGACATCACCTCCCACAACGAGGACTACACCATCGTGGAACAGT
ACGAACGCGCCGAGGGCCGCCACTCCACCGGCGGCATGGACGAGCTGTACAAGTAAACCGGTGCTCGAGG
TACCGATGAATAGCTAAGGTCGAGGCCGCAGGTAAGTATCAAGGTTACAAGACAGGTTTAAGGAGACCAA
TAGAAACTGGGCTTGTCGAGACAGAGAAGACTCTTGCGTTTCTGATAGGCACCTATTGGTCTTACTGACA
TCCACTTTGCCTTTCTCTCCACAGGTGTCGACAATCAACCTCTGGATTACAAAATTTGTGAAAGATTGAC
TGGTATTCTTAACTATGTTGCTCCTTTTACGCTATGTGGATACGCTGCTTTAATGCCTTTGTATCATGCT
ATTGCTTCCCGTATGGCTTTCATTTTCTCCTCCTTGTATAAATCCTGGTTGCTGTCTCTTTATGAGGAGT
TGTGGCCCGTTGTCAGGCAACGTGGCGTGGTGTGCACTGTGTTTGCTGACGCAACCCCCACTGGTTGGGG
CATTGCCACCACCTGTCAGCTCCTTTCCGGGACTTTCGCTTTCCCCCTCCCTATTGCCACGGCGGAACTC
ATCGCCGCCTGCCTTGCCCGCTGCTGGACAGGGGCTCGGCTGTTGGGCACTGACAATTCCGTGGTGTTGT
CGGGGAAGCTGACGTCCTTTCCATGGCTGCTCGCCTGTGTTGCCACCTGGATTCTGCGCGGGACGTCCTT
CTGCTACGTCCCTTCGGCCCTCAATCCAGCGGACCTTCCTTCCCGCGGCCTGCTGCCGGCTCTGCGGCCT
CTTCCGCGTCTTCGCCTTCGCCCTCAGACGAGTCGGATCTCCCTTTGGGCCGCCTCCCCGCCTGGAATTC
GAGCTCGGTACGATCAGCCTCGACTGTGCCTTCTAGTTGCCAGCCATCTGTTGTTTGCCCCTCCCCCGTG
CCTTCCTTGACCCTGGAAGGTGCCACTCCCACTGTCCTTTCCTAATAAAATGAGGAAATTGCATCGCATT
GTCTGAGTAGGTGTCATTCTATTCTGGGGGGTGGGGTGGGGCAGGACAGCAAGGGGGAGGATTGGGAAGA
CAATAGCCCAGCTTTTGTTCCCTTTAGTGAGGGTTAATTGCGCGCTTGGCGTAATCATGGTCATAGCTGT
TTCCTGTGTGAAATTGTTATCCGCTAATTCACTCCTCAGGTGCAGGCTGCCTATCAGAAGGTGGTGGCTG
GTGTGGCCAATGCCCTGGCTCACAAATACCACTGAGATCTTTTTCCCTCTGCCAAAAATTATGGGGACAT
CATGAAGCCCCTTGAGCATCTGACTTCTGGCTAATAAAGGAAATTTATTTTCATTGCAATAGTGTGTTGG
AATTTTTTGTGTCTCTCACTCGGAAGGACATATGGGAGGGCAAATCATTTAAAACATCAGAATGAGTATT
TGGTTTAGAGTTTGGCAACATATGCCCATATGCTGGCTGCCATGAACAAAGGTTGGCTATAAAGAGGTCA
TCAGTATATGAAACAGCCCCCTGCTGTCCATTCCTTATTCCATAGAAAAGCCTTGACTTGAGGTTAGATT
TTTTTTATATTTTGTTTTGTGTTATTTTTTTCTTTAACATCCCTAAAATTTTCCTTACATGTTTTACTAG
CCAGATTTTTCCTCCTCTCCTGACTACTCCCAGTCATAGCTGTCCCTCTTCTCTTATGGAGATCGGCCGG
CCGCCGGCGTCGACGCGCGCGGCCGCGGCGCGCCGTTGCTGGCGTTTTTCCATAGGCTCCGCCCCCCTGA
CGAGCATCACAAAAATCGACGCTCAAGTCAGAGGTGGCGAAACCCGACAGGACTATAAAGATACCAGGCG
TTTCCCCCTGGAAGCTCCCTCGTGCGCTCTCCTGTTCCGACCCTGCCGCTTACCGGATACCTGTCCGCCT
TTCTCCCTTCGGGAAGCGTGGCGCTTTCTCATAGCTCACGCTGTAGGTATCTCAGTTCGGTGTAGGTCGT
TCGCTCCAAGCTGGGCTGTGTGCACGAACCCCCCGTTCAGCCCGACCGCTGCGCCTTATCCGGTAACTAT
CGTCTTGAGTCCAACCCGGTAAGACACGACTTATCGCCACTGGCAGCAGCCACTGGTAACAGGATTAGCA
GAGCGAGGTATGTAGGCGGTGCTACAGAGTTCTTGAAGTGGTGGCCTAACTACGGCTACACTAGAAGAAC
AGTATTTGGTATCTGCGCTCTGCTGAAGCCAGTTACCTTCGGAAAAAGAGTTGGTAGCTCTTGATCCGGC
AAACAAACCACCGCTGGTAGCGGTGGTTTTTTTGTTTGCAAGCAGCAGATTACGCGCAGAAAAAAAGGAT
CTCAAGAAGATCCTTTGATCTTTTCTACGGGGTCTGACGCTCAGTGGAACGAAAACTCACGTTAAGGGAT
TTTGGTCATGAGATTATCAAAAAGGATCTTCACCTAGATCCTTTTAAATTAAAAATGAAGTTTTAAATCA
ATCTAAAGTATATATGAGTAAACTTGGTCTGACAGTTACCAATGCTTAATCAGTGAGGCACCTATCTCAG
CGATCTGTCTATTTCGTTCATCCATAGTTGCCTGACTCCCCGTCGTGTAGATAACTACGATACGGGAGGG
CTTACCATCTGGCCCCAGTGCTGCAATGATACCGCGAGACCCACGCTCACCGGCTCCAGATTTATCAGCA
ATAAACCAGCCAGCCGGAAGGGCCGAGCGCAGAAGTGGTCCTGCAACTTTATCCGCCTCCATCCAGTCTA
TTAATTGTTGCCGGGAAGCTAGAGTAAGTAGTTCGCCAGTTAATAGTTTGCGCAACGTTGTTGCCATTGC
TACAGGCATCGTGGTGTCACGCTCGTCGTTTGGTATGGCTTCATTCAGCTCCGGTTCCCAACGATCAAGG
CGAGTTACATGATCCCCCATGTTGTGCAAAAAAGCGGTTAGCTCCTTCGGTCCTCCGATCGTTGTCAGAA
GTAAGTTGGCCGCAGTGTTATCACTCATGGTTATGGCAGCACTGCATAATTCTCTTACTGTCATGCCATC
CGTAAGATGCTTTTCTGTGACTGGTGAGTACTCAACCAAGTCATTCTGAGAATAGTGTATGCGGCGACCG
AGTTGCTCTTGCCCGGCGTCAATACGGGATAATACCGCGCCACATAGCAGAACTTTAAAAGTGCTCATCA
TTGGAAAACGTTCTTCGGGGCGAAAACTCTCAAGGATCTTACCGCTGTTGAGATCCAGTTCGATGTAACC
CACTCGTGCACCCAACTGATCTTCAGCATCTTTTACTTTCACCAGCGTTTCTGGGTGAGCAAAAACAGGA
AGGCAAAATGCCGCAAAAAAGGGAATAAGGGCGACACGGAAATGTTGAATACTCATACTCTTCCTTTTTC
AATATTATTGAAGCATTTATCAGGGTTATTGTCTCATGAGCGGATACATATTTGAATGTATTTAGAAAAA
TAAACAAATAGGGGTTCCGCGCACATTTCCCCGAAAAGTGCCACCTGACGTCTAAGAAACCATTATTATC
ATGACATTAACCTATAAAAATAGGCGTATCACGAGGCCCTTTCGTCTACGCGCGCGCCGGCGGCGCGCCG
TCGACGGCCGGCCGCGGCCGC
